Addgene plasmid #203135: Salsa-BC294-P4B2
Purpose: Expression of barcoded reporter plasmid for PRESTO-Salsa; EGFP/BC294
Depositing lab: Noah Palm. Depositing organization: Yale University. Publication: Highly multiplexed bioactivity screening reveals human and microbiota metabolome-GPCRome interactions. Chen H, Rosen CE, Gonzalez-Hernandez JA, Song D, Potempa J, Ring AM, Palm NW. Cell. 2023 Jul 6;186(14):3095-3110.e19. doi: 10.1016/j.cell.2023.05.024. Epub 2023 Jun 14. PubMed 37321219.
Backbone
  Vector backbone: pCER206
  Vector type: Mammalian Expression
Growth in bacteria
  Bacterial resistance: Ampicillin, 100 μg/mL
  Growth temperature: 37°C
  Growth strain: DH5alpha
  Copy number: High Copy
Gene/Insert
  Gene/Insert name: EGFP/BC294
  Species: Synthetic
  Insert size (bp): 730
  Promoter: Tet Response Element (TRE)
  Cloning method: Restriction Enzyme; 5′ cloning site BsrGI (not destroyed); 3′ cloning site HindIII (not destroyed)
  Sequencing primers: 5′ Custom primer (GAAGCGCGATCACATGG)
Terms and licenses: Academic/Nonprofit Terms; Industry Terms: Not Available to Industry
How to cite: Salsa-BC294-P4B2 was a gift from Noah Palm (Addgene plasmid # 203135 ; http://n2t.net/addgene:203135 ; RRID:Addgene_203135)
