[The description below was written by a language model from this plasmid's Addgene catalogue record and pLannotate feature annotations shown in this document.]
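Description:
Salsa-BC294-P4B2 is a 5,115 nt mammalian expression plasmid built on the pCER206 backbone. It is one member of a barcoded reporter series made for PRESTO-Salsa, a highly multiplexed assay for screening bioactivity at G protein-coupled receptors. It is propagated in E. coli as a high-copy plasmid through a ColE1/pUC-type origin and is selected with ampicillin via the bla (AmpR) gene and its native promoter. No mammalian selection marker is annotated. The short lacI, streptomycin phosphotransferase and SV40 large T antigen matches are fragments and appear to be backbone remnants rather than functional genes.

The payload is a synthetic insert of about 730 bp, EGFP/BC294, placed between retained BsrGI and HindIII sites. It comprises mammalian codon-optimised EGFP and a construct-specific barcode (BC294). The barcode is not annotated separately in the feature table, so its exact position is not stated. Expression is driven by a tetracycline response element. The annotation shows a central block of tetO repeats flanked on one side by a TRE3G-type minimal promoter fragment reading into EGFP, with an SV40 poly(A) signal annotated downstream on the opposite strand. On the other side, a minimal CMV promoter faces the opposite direction toward an MCS fragment, a rabbit β-globin intron and a β-globin poly(A) signal. This layout resembles a bidirectional Tet-responsive cassette, but no coding sequence apart from a short β-globin exon match is annotated in the second arm.

Because the reporter needs a tetracycline-controlled transactivator, which is not encoded on this plasmid, transcription should occur only when one is supplied. The barcode presumably lets this reporter's transcripts be distinguished from those of other plasmids in the series in pooled experiments, though the record gives no further details of the assay.
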