Features (pLannotate 1.2.2; 17 found; start..end, strand, type, name):
      2..55      +  CDS            lacI (fragment): lac repressor; lacI; The lac repressor binds to the lac operator to inhibit transcription in E. coli. This inhibition can be relieved by adding lactose or isopropyl-β-D-thiogalactopyranoside (IPTG).
    388..443     -  polyA_signal   β-globin poly(A) signal: rabbit β-globin polyadenylation signal (Gil and Proudfoot, 1987)
    518..640     -  CDS            HBB: HBB_COLGU - Experimental evidence at transcript level: Swiss-Prot protein existence level 2. Involved in oxygen transport from the lung to the various peripheral tissues. From Colobus guereza (Mantled guereza) (Eastern black-and-white colobus monkey).
    644..1216    -  intron         β-globin intron: intron from rabbit β-globin gene
   1312..1343    -  misc_feature   MCS (fragment): pUC18/19 multiple cloning site
   1437..1475    -  promoter       minimal CMV promoter: human cytomegalovirus (CMV) immediate early promoter
   1493..1708    -  protein_bind   tetracycline response element (fragment): contains seven copies of the tetracycline operator tetO tetracycline repressor TetR
   1708..1753    +  promoter       TRE3GV promoter (fragment): 3rd-generation Tet-responsive promoter that can be activated by binding of Tet-On® 3G, optimized for retroviral and lentiviral vectors
   1829..1856    +  misc_feature   MCS (fragment): pBluescript multiple cloning site
   1861..2580    +  CDS            EGFP: the original enhanced GFP (Yang et al., 1996) mammalian codon-optimized
   2591..2613    +  misc_feature   MCS (fragment): pBluescript multiple cloning site
   2627..2761    -  polyA_signal   SV40 poly(A) signal: SV40 polyadenylation signal
   2784..2867    -  CDS            large T antigen (fragment): large T antigen from SV40 (simian virus 40)
   2861..3091    -  CDS            str (fragment): STR_KLEPN - Protein inferred from homology: Swiss-Prot protein existence level 3. The aminoglycoside phosphotransferases achieve inactivation of their antibiotic substrates by phosphorylation. From Klebsiella pneumoniae.
   3210..3314    +  promoter       AmpR promoter: bla
   3315..4175    +  CDS            AmpR: β-lactamase; bla; confers resistance to ampicillin, carbenicillin, and related antibiotics
   4346..4934    +  rep_origin     ori: high-copy-number ColE1/pMB1/pBR322/pUC origin of replication
>Addgene plasmid #203135 | Salsa-BC294-P4B2 | addgene full sequence | sequence record 421477 | Addgene NGS Result
AGCGCCCAATACGCAAACCGCCTCTCCCCGCGCGTTGGCCGATTCATTAATGCAGTCGAGGGATCTCCAT
AAGAGAAGAGGGACAGCTATGACTGGGAGTAGTCAGGAGAGGAGGAAAAATCTGGCTAGTAAAACATGTA
AGGAAAATTTTAGGGATGTTAAAGAAAAAAATAACACAAAACAAAATATAAAAAAAATCTAACCTCAAGT
CAAGGCTTTTCTATGGAATAAGGAATGGACAGCAGGGGGCTGTTTCATATACTGATGACCTCTTTATAGC
CAACCTTTGTTCATGGCAGCCAGCATATGGGCATATGTTGCCAAACTCTAAACCAAATACTCATTCTGAT
GTTTTAAATGATTTGCCCTCCCATATGTCCTTCCGAGTGAGAGACACAAAAAATTCCAACACACTATTGC
AATGAAAATAAATTTCCTTTATTAGCCAGAAGTCAGATGCTCAAGGGGCTTCATGATGTCCCCATAATTT
TTGGCAGAGGGAAAAAGATCGATCTCAGTGGTATTTGTGAGCCAGGGCATTGGCCACACCAGCCACCACC
TTCTGATAGGCAGCCTGCACCTGAGGAGTGAATTCTTTGCCAAAATGATGAGACAGCACAACAACCAGCA
CGTTGCCCAGGAGCTGTAGGAAAGAGAAGAAGGCATGAACATGGTTAGCAGAGGGGCCCGGTTTGGACTC
AGAGTATTTTATCCTCATCTCAAACAGTGTATATCATTGTAACCATAAAGAGAAAGGCAGGATGATGACC
AGGGTGTAGTTGTTTCTACCAATAAGAATATTTCCACGCCAGCCAGAATTTATATGCAGAAATATTCTAC
CTTATCATTTAATTATAACAATTGTTCTCTAAAACTGTGCTGAAGTACAATATAATATACCCTGATTGCC
TTGAAAAAAAAGTGATTAGAGAAAGTACTTACAATCTGACAAATAAACAAAAGTGAATTTAAAAATTCGT
TACAAATGCAAGCTAAAGTTTAACGAAAAAGTTACAGAAAATGAAAAGAAAATAAGAGGAGACAATGGTT
GTCAACAGAGTAGAAAGTGAAAGAAACAAAATTATCATGAGGGTCCATGGTGATACAAGGGACATCTTCC
CATTCTAAACAACACCCTGAAAACTTTGCCCCCTCCATATAACATGAATTTTACAATAGCGAAAAAGAAA
GAACAATCAAGGGTCCCCAAACTCACCCTGAAGTTCTCAGCTCTAGAGATATCGTCGAGGCCGCGCTAGC
GTTTAAACTGTCGACCTTAATTAAGAGATCTGCTCGAGGCGCGTCAGCTGACTAGAGGATCCCCGGGTAC
CGAGCTCGAATTCGGGGCCGCGGAGGCTGGATCGGTCCCGGTGTCTTCTATGGAGGTCAAAACAGCGTGG
ATGGCGTCTCCAGGCGATCTGACGGTTCACTAAACGAGCTCTGCTTATATAGGCCTCCCACCGTACACGC
CTACCTCGACCCGGGTACCGAGCTCGACTTTCACTTTTCTCTATCACTGATAGGGAGTGGTAAACTCGAC
TTTCACTTTTCTCTATCACTGATAGGGAGTGGTAAACTCGACTTTCACTTTTCTCTATCACTGATAGGGA
GTGGTAAACTCGACTTTCACTTTTCTCTATCACTGATAGGGAGTGGTAAACTCGACTTTCACTTTTCTCT
ATCACTGATAGGGAGTGGTAAACTCGACCTATATAAGCAGAGCTCGTTTAGTGAACCGTCAGATCGCCTG
GAGACGCCATCCACGCTGTTTTGACCTCCATAGAAGACACCGGGACCGATCCAGCCTCCGCGGCCCCGAA
TTCCTGCAGCGGCCGCTCTAGAACTAGTGGATCCCCGCGGATGGTGAGCAAGGGCGAGGAGCTGTTCACC
GGGGTGGTGCCCATCCTGGTCGAGCTGGACGGCGACGTAAACGGCCACAAGTTCAGCGTGTCCGGCGAGG
GCGAGGGCGATGCCACCTACGGCAAGCTGACCCTGAAGTTCATCTGCACCACCGGCAAGCTGCCCGTGCC
CTGGCCCACCCTCGTGACCACCCTGACCTACGGCGTGCAGTGCTTCAGCCGCTACCCCGACCACATGAAG
CAGCACGACTTCTTCAAGTCCGCCATGCCCGAAGGCTACGTCCAGGAGCGCACCATCTTCTTCAAGGACG
ACGGCAACTACAAGACCCGCGCCGAGGTGAAGTTCGAGGGCGACACCCTGGTGAACCGCATCGAGCTGAA
GGGCATCGACTTCAAGGAGGACGGCAACATCCTGGGGCACAAGCTGGAGTACAACTACAACAGCCACAAC
GTCTATATCATGGCCGACAAGCAGAAGAACGGCATCAAGGTGAACTTCAAGATCCGCCACAACATCGAGG
ACGGCAGCGTGCAGCTCGCCGACCACTACCAGCAGAACACCCCCATCGGCGACGGCCCCGTGCTGCTGCC
CGACAACCACTACCTGAGCACCCAGTCCGCCCTGAGCAAAGACCCCAACGAGAAGCGCGATCACATGGTC
CTGCTGGAGTTCGTGACCGCCGCCGGGATCACTCTCGGCATGGACGAGCTGTACAAGTAACGCCTCATTC
GAATTCGATATCAAGCTTGTCGACCTAGTTCTAGAGGATCCAGACATGATAAGATACATTGATGAGTTTG
GACAAACCACAACTAGAATGCAGTGAAAAAAATGCTTTATTTGTGAAATTTGTGATGCTATTGCTTTATT
TGTAACCATTATAAGCTGCAATAAACAAGTTAACAACAACAATTGCATTCATTTTATGTTTCAGGTTCAG
GGGGAGGTGTGGGAGGTTTTTTAAAGCAAGTAAAACCTCTACAAATGTGGTATGGCTGATTATGATCCTG
CAAGCCTCGTCGTCCTGGCCGGACCACGCTATCTGTGCAAGGTCCCCGGCCCCGGACGCGCGCTCCATGA
GCAGAGCGCCCGCCGCCGAGGCGAAGACTCGGGCGGCGCCCTGCCCGTCCCACCAGGTCAACAGGCGGTA
ACCGGCCTCTTCATCGGGAATGCGCGCGACCTTCAGCATCGCCGGCATGTCCCCCTGGCGGACGGGAAGT
ATCCAGCTCGACCAAGCTGGCCGCGTCGAGTGAAGACGAAAGGGCCTCGTGATACGCCTATTTTTATAGG
TTAATGTCATGATAATAATGGTTTCTTAGACGTCAGGTGGCACTTTTCGGGGAAATGTGCGCGGAACCCC
TATTTGTTTATTTTTCTAAATACATTCAAATATGTATCCGCTCATGAGACAATAACCCTGATAAATGCTT
CAATAATATTGAAAAAGGAAGAGTATGAGTATTCAACATTTCCGTGTCGCCCTTATTCCCTTTTTTGCGG
CATTTTGCCTTCCTGTTTTTGCTCACCCAGAAACGCTGGTGAAAGTAAAAGATGCTGAAGATCAGTTGGG
TGCACGAGTGGGTTACATCGAACTGGATCTCAACAGCGGTAAGATCCTTGAGAGTTTTCGCCCCGAAGAA
CGTTTTCCAATGATGAGCACTTTTAAAGTTCTGCTATGTGGCGCGGTATTATCCCGTGTTGACGCCGGGC
AAGAGCAACTCGGTCGCCGCATACACTATTCTCAGAATGACTTGGTTGAGTACTCACCAGTCACAGAAAA
GCATCTTACGGATGGCATGACAGTAAGAGAATTATGCAGTGCTGCCATAACCATGAGTGATAACACTGCG
GCCAACTTACTTCTGACAACGATCGGAGGACCGAAGGAGCTAACCGCTTTTTTGCACAACATGGGGGATC
ATGTAACTCGCCTTGATCGTTGGGAACCGGAGCTGAATGAAGCCATACCAAACGACGAGCGTGACACCAC
GATGCCTGTAGCAATGGCAACAACGTTGCGCAAACTATTAACTGGCGAACTACTTACTCTAGCTTCCCGG
CAACAATTAATAGACTGGATGGAGGCGGATAAAGTTGCAGGACCACTTCTGCGCTCGGCCCTTCCGGCTG
GCTGGTTTATTGCTGATAAATCTGGAGCCGGTGAGCGTGGGTCTCGCGGTATCATTGCAGCACTGGGGCC
AGATGGTAAGCCCTCCCGTATCGTAGTTATCTACACGACGGGGAGTCAGGCAACTATGGATGAACGAAAT
AGACAGATCGCTGAGATAGGTGCCTCACTGATTAAGCATTGGTAACTGTCAGACCAAGTTTACTCATATA
TACTTTAGATTGATTTAAAACTTCATTTTTAATTTAAAAGGATCTAGGTGAAGATCCTTTTTGATAATCT
CATGACCAAAATCCCTTAACGTGAGTTTTCGTTCCACTGAGCGTCAGACCCCGTAGAAAAGATCAAAGGA
TCTTCTTGAGATCCTTTTTTTCTGCGCGTAATCTGCTGCTTGCAAACAAAAAAACCACCGCTACCAGCGG
TGGTTTGTTTGCCGGATCAAGAGCTACCAACTCTTTTTCCGAAGGTAACTGGCTTCAGCAGAGCGCAGAT
ACCAAATACTGTTCTTCTAGTGTAGCCGTAGTTAGGCCACCACTTCAAGAACTCTGTAGCACCGCCTACA
TACCTCGCTCTGCTAATCCTGTTACCAGTGGCTGCTGCCAGTGGCGATAAGTCGTGTCTTACCGGGTTGG
ACTCAAGACGATAGTTACCGGATAAGGCGCAGCGGTCGGGCTGAACGGGGGGTTCGTGCACACAGCCCAG
CTTGGAGCGAACGACCTACACCGAACTGAGATACCTACAGCGTGAGCTATGAGAAAGCGCCACGCTTCCC
GAAGGGAGAAAGGCGGACAGGTATCCGGTAAGCGGCAGGGTCGGAACAGGAGAGCGCACGAGGGAGCTTC
CAGGGGGAAACGCCTGGTATCTTTATAGTCCTGTCGGGTTTCGCCACCTCTGACTTGAGCGTCGATTTTT
GTGATGCTCGTCAGGGGGGCGGAGCCTATGGAAAAACGCCAGCAACGCGGCCTTTTTACGGTTCCTGGCC
TTTTGCTGGCCTTTTGCTCACATGTTCTTTCCTGCGTTATCCCCTGATTCTGTGGATAACCGTATTACCG
CCTTTGAGTGAGCTGATACCGCTCGCCGCAGCCGAACGACCGAGCGCAGCGAGTCAGTGAGCGAGGAAGC
GGAAG
