>Addgene plasmid #203135 | Salsa-BC294-P4B2 | depositor partial sequence | sequence record 394008 | BC294
CGCCTCATTC
